Addgene plasmid #48423: pFUSB4_ATCT
Depositing lab: Stephen Ekker. Depositing organization: Mayo Foundation for Medical Education and Research. Publication: High Efficiency In Vivo Genome Engineering with a Simplified 15-RVD GoldyTALEN Design. Ma AC, Lee HB, Clark KJ, Ekker SC. PLoS One. 2013 May 29;8(5):e65259. doi: 10.1371/journal.pone.0065259. Print 2013. PubMed 23734242.
Backbone
  Vector backbone: pFUS_B4
  Vector type: Mammalian Expression, TALEN
Growth in bacteria
  Bacterial resistance: Spectinomycin, 50 μg/mL
  Growth temperature: 37°C
  Growth strain: Top10
  Copy number: Unknown
Gene/Insert
  Gene/Insert name: RVD sequence: NI NG HD NG
  Species: Synthetic
  Cloning method: Unknown
  Sequencing primers: 5′ ttgatgcctggcagttccct; 3′ cgaaccgaacaggcttatgt
Terms and licenses: Academic/Nonprofit Terms; Industry Terms: Not Available to Industry
Depositor comments: Plasmid was created using Golden Gate cloning.
How to cite: pFUSB4_ATCT was a gift from Stephen Ekker (Addgene plasmid # 48423 ; http://n2t.net/addgene:48423 ; RRID:Addgene_48423)
