[The description below was written by a language model from this plasmid's Addgene catalogue record and pLannotate feature annotations shown in this document.]
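Description:
pFUSB4_ATCT is an intermediate array plasmid for Golden Gate assembly of TAL effector nucleases. It is built in the pFUS_B4 backbone and carries a preassembled block of four synthetic TALE repeats. The repeat-variable diresidues are NI, NG, HD and NG, which under the standard TALE code recognise the bases A, T, C and T, as the plasmid name indicates. The depositor notes that it was made by Golden Gate cloning, and the associated work describes a simplified 15-RVD GoldyTALEN design for in vivo genome engineering. In that context, a ready-made four-repeat module of this kind would normally be combined with other repeat arrays and a last-repeat unit in a final TALEN expression backbone, so that fewer individual pieces have to be assembled for each new target. The catalogue lists the vector type as mammalian expression/TALEN. However, the annotated features include no eukaryotic promoter, nuclease domain or polyadenylation signal, so the plasmid appears to be a cloning intermediate rather than an expression construct in its own right.

The 2.9 kb plasmid is propagated in E. coli from a high-copy ColE1/pUC-type origin. Selection is with spectinomycin through the aadA aminoglycoside adenylyltransferase gene (SmR). Upstream of this gene lie a fragment of the class 1 integron Pc promoter and a remnant of a gentamicin acetyltransferase gene, which are probably leftovers from the resistance cassette's origin. Short lacZα and lacI fragments are also present, along with rrnB T1 and T2 terminators that flank the cloning region. The lacZα remnant is consistent with a blue/white screening cassette having been replaced by the repeat array. The automated annotation does not label the TALE repeats themselves, so the insert is documented only in the catalogue fields.
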