Features (pLannotate 1.2.2; 8 found; start..end, strand, type, name):
      3..39      -  CDS            lacZα (fragment): LacZα fragment of β-galactosidase; lacZ fragment
    596..619     +  promoter       Pc promoter (fragment): intI1 (promoter lies within the coding sequence); class 1 integron promoter
    795..851     +  CDS            GmR (fragment): gentamycin acetyltransferase; aacC1; confers resistance to gentamycin
    858..1649    +  CDS            SmR: aminoglycoside adenylyltransferase (Murphy, 1985); aadA; confers resistance to spectinomycin and streptomycin
   1742..2330    +  rep_origin     ori: high-copy-number ColE1/pMB1/pBR322/pUC origin of replication
   2513..2605    +  CDS            lacI (fragment): lac repressor; lacI; The lac repressor binds to the lac operator to inhibit transcription in E. coli. This inhibition can be relieved by adding lactose or isopropyl-β-D-thiogalactopyranoside (IPTG).
   2660..2687    -  terminator     rrnB T2 terminator: transcription terminator T2 from the E. coli rrnB gene
   2819..2862    +  terminator     rrnB T1 terminator: Escherichia coli rrnB; transcription terminator T1 from the E. coli rrnB gene
>Addgene plasmid #48423 | pFUSB4_ATCT | depositor full sequence | sequence record 70123 | Full Sequence
ATGTTTTCCCAGTCACGACGTTGTAAAACGACGGCCAGTCTTAAGCGTCTCATGGCCTGACCCCGGACCA
AGTGGTGGCCTATCGCCAGCAACATTGGCGGCAAGCAAGCGCTCGAAACGGTGCAGCGGCTGTTGCCGGT
GCTGTGCCAGGACCATGGCCTGACCCCGGACCAAGTGGTGGCTATCGCCAGCAACGGTGGCGGCAAGCAA
GCGCTCGAAACGGTGCAGCGGCTGTTGCCGGTGCTGTGCCAGGACCATGGCCTGACTCCGGACCAAGTGG
TGGCTATCGCCAGCCACGATGGCGGCAAGCAAGCGCTCGAAACGGTGCAGCGGCTGTTGCCGGTGCTGTG
CCAGGACCATGGCCTGACCCCGGACCAAGTGGTGGCTATCGCCAGCAACGGTGGCGGCAAGCAAGCGCTC
GAAACGGTGCAGCGGCTGTTGCCGGTGCTGTGCCAGGACCATGGCCTGACCCCGGACCAAGTGGTGGCTA
TCGAGACGTCTAGACCAGCCAGGACAGAAATGCCTCGACTTCGCTGCTACCCAAGGTTGCCGGGTGACGC
ACACCGTGGAAACGGATGAAGGCACGAACCCAGTGGACATAAGCCTGTTCGGTTCGTAAGCTGTAATGCA
AGTAGCGTATGCGCTCACGCAACTGGTCCAGAACCTTGACCGAACGCAGCGGTGGTAACGGCGCAGTGGC
GGTTTTCATGGCTTGTTATGACTGTTTTTTTGGGGTACAGTCTATGCCTCGGGCATCCAAGCAGCAAGCG
CGTTACGCCGTGGGTCGATGTTTGATGTTATGGAGCAGCAACGATGTTACGCAGCAGGGCAGTCGCCCTA
AAACAAAGTTAAACATTATGAGGGAAGCGGTGATCGCCGAAGTATCGACTCAACTATCAGAGGTAGTTGG
CGTCATCGAGCGCCATCTCGAACCGACGTTGCTGGCCGTACATTTGTACGGCTCCGCAGTGGATGGCGGC
CTGAAGCCACACAGTGATATTGATTTGCTGGTTACGGTGACCGTAAGGCTTGATGAAACAACGCGGCGAG
CTTTGATCAACGACCTTTTGGAAACTTCGGCTTCCCCTGGAGAGAGCGAGATTCTCCGCGCTGTAGAAGT
CACCATTGTTGTGCACGACGACATCATTCCGTGGCGTTATCCAGCTAAGCGCGAACTGCAATTTGGAGAA
TGGCAGCGCAATGACATTCTTGCAGGTATCTTCGAGCCAGCCACGATCGACATTGATCTGGCTATCTTGC
TGACAAAAGCAAGAGAACATAGCGTTGCCTTGGTAGGTCCAGCGGCGGAGGAACTCTTTGATCCGGTTCC
TGAACAGGATCTATTTGAGGCGCTAAATGAAACCTTAACGCTATGGAACTCGCCGCCCGACTGGGCTGGC
GATGAGCGAAATGTAGTGCTTACGTTGTCCCGCATTTGGTACAGCGCAGTAACCGGCAAAATCGCGCCGA
AGGATGTCGCTGCCGACTGGGCAATGGAGCGCCTGCCGGCCCAGTATCAGCCCGTCATACTTGAAGCTAG
ACAGGCTTATCTTGGACAAGAAGAAGATCGCTTGGCCTCGCGCGCAGATCAGTTGGAAGAATTTGTCCAC
TACGTGAAAGGCGAGATCACCAAGGTAGTCGGCAAATAACCCTCGAGCCACCCATGACCAAAATCCCTTA
ACGTGAGTTACGCGTCGTTCCACTGAGCGTCAGACCCCGTAGAAAAGATCAAAGGATCTTCTTGAGATCC
TTTTTTTCTGCGCGTAATCTGCTGCTTGCAAACAAAAAAACCACCGCTACCAGCGGTGGTTTGTTTGCCG
GATCAAGAGCTACCAACTCTTTTTCCGAAGGTAACTGGCTTCAGCAGAGCGCAGATACCAAATACTGTCC
TTCTAGTGTAGCCGTAGTTAGGCCACCACTTCAAGAACTCTGTAGCACCGCCTACATACCTCGCTCTGCT
AATCCTGTTACCAGTGGCTGCTGCCAGTGGCGATAAGTCGTGTCTTACCGGGTTGGACTCAAGACGATAG
TTACCGGATAAGGCGCAGCGGTCGGGCTGAACGGGGGGTTCGTGCACACAGCCCAGCTTGGAGCGAACGA
CCTACACCGAACTGAGATACCTACAGCGTGAGCATTGAGAAAGCGCCACGCTTCCCGAAGGGAGAAAGGC
GGACAGGTATCCGGTAAGCGGCAGGGTCGGAACAGGAGAGCGCACGAGGGAGCTTCCAGGGGGAAACGCC
TGGTATCTTTATAGTCCTGTCGGGTTTCGCCACCTCTGACTTGAGCGTCGATTTTTGTGATGCTCGTCAG
GGGGGCGGAGCCTATGGAAAAACGCCAGCAACGCGGCCTTTTTACGGTTCCTGGCCTTTTGCTGGCCTTT
TGCTCACATGTTCTTTCCTGCGTTATCCCCTGATTCTGTGGATAACCGTATTACCGCCTTTGAGTGAGCT
GATACCGCTCGCCGCAGCCGAACGACCGAGCGCAGCGAGTCAGTGAGCGAGGAAGCGGAAGAGCGCCCAA
TACGCAAACCGCCTCTCCCCGCGCGTTGGCCGATTCATTAATGCAGCTGGCACGACAGGTTTCCCGACTG
GAAAGCGGGCAGTGAGCGCAACGCAATTAATACGCGTACCGCTAGCCAGGAAGAGTTTGTAGAAACGCAA
AAAGGCCATCCGTCAGGATGGCCTTCTGCTTAGTTTGATGCCTGGCAGTTTATGGCGGGCGTCCTGCCCG
CCACCCTCCGGGCCGTTGCTTCACAACGTTCAAATCCGCTCCCGGCGGATTTGTCCTACTCAGGAGAGCG
TTCACCGACAAACAACAGATAAAACGAAAGGCCCAGTCTTCCGACTGAGCCTTTCGTTTTATTTGATGCC
TGGCAGTTCCCTACTCTCGCGTTAACGCTAGCATGG
