>Addgene plasmid #48423 | pFUSB4_ATCT | addgene partial sequence | sequence record 70837 | pCR8_F1 5'-ttgatgcctggcagttccct-3'
TCACGACGTTGTAAAACGACGGCCAGTCTTAAGCGTCTCATGGCCTGACCCCGGACCAAGTGGTGGCTAT
CGCCAGCAACATTGGCGGCAAGCAAGCGCTCGAAACGGTGCAGCGGCTGTTGCCGGTGCTGTGCCAGGAC
CATGGCCTGACCCCGGACCAAGTGGTGGCTATCGCCAGCAACGGTGGCGGCAAGCAAGCGCTCGAAACGG
TGCAGCGGCTGTTGCCGGTGCTGTGCCAGGACCATGGCCTGACTCCGGACCAAGTGGTGGCTATCGCCAG
CCACGATGGCGGCAAGCAAGCGCTCGAAACGGTGCAGCGGCTGTTGCCGGTGCTGTGCCAGGACCATGGC
CTGACCCCGGACCAAGTGGTGGCTATCGCCAGCAACGGTGGCGGCAAGCAAGCGCTCGAAACGGTGCAGC
GGCTGTTGCCGGTGCTGTGCCAGGACCATGGCCTGACCCCGGACCAAGTGGTGGCTATCGAGACGTCTAG
ACCAGCCAGGACAGAAATGCCTCGACTTCGCTGCTACCCAAGGTTGCCGGGTGACGCACACCGTGGAAAC
GGATGAAGGCACGAACCCAGTGGACATAAGCCTGTTCGGTTCGTAAGCTGTAATGCAAGTAGCGTATGCG
CTCACGCAACTGGTCCAGAACCTTGACCGAACGCAGCGGTGGTAACGGCGCAGTGGCGGTTTTCATGGCT
TGTTATGACTGTTTTTTTGGGGTACAGTCTATGCCTCGGGCATCCAAGCAGCAAGCGCGTTACGCCGTGG
GTCGATGTTTGATGTTATGGAGCAGCAACGATGTTACGCAGCAGGGCAGTCGCCCTAAAACAAAGTTAAA
CATTATGA
